>Addgene plasmid #111951 | Hsh155 K818A | addgene full sequence | sequence record 213557 | Addgene NGS Result
GTAAAACGACGGCCAGTGAGCGCGCGTAATACGACTCACTATAGGGCGAATTGGGTACCGGGCCCCCCCC
TCGAGCATGTACTTTCCGCCTAACTACCATCACCTGTCTTTATTTATTCCGCTGACAGATATGCACAACC
AATTATCGTCTCTTGAAAGCTTTTTAGACGTGATTGCTGTTATTTGGCACGTTGTTAGTATTTAAGCTTA
TTCGGGTTTGCATTGATATTTGCCCGAGCAGAAATCTCCTTCTCGATGAGTTAGAACTGAAACATCTCTT
CAATTACTTATACATAATAAACATAGAAAGCCAGGACCTGTCATCATGAGTCATCCGATTCAATTTGTAA
ACGCTAATAATAGCGATAAGAGCCACCAATTAGGCGGTCAATATTCTATTCCTCAGGATTTGAGGGAAAA
CCTGCAGAAAGAAGCTGCACGTATTGGTGAGAACGAAAAAGATGTGCTACAGGAAAAAATGGAAACTAGG
ACAGTGCAAAATCGAGAGGATTCATACCACAAAAGAAGGTTTGATATGAAGTTTGAGCCGGATTCCGATA
CACAAACTGTTACGTCTTCAGAAAATACCCAAGACGCTGTCGTGCCAAGGAAAAGAAAATCTCGTTGGGA
TGTAAAAGGGTACGAGCCACCTGATGAATCTTCAACAGCGGTCAAAGAAAACTCTGATAGTGCTTTGGTT
AATGTAGAAGGAATCCATGATTTGATGTTTTTTAAACCTTCTGACCATAAATATTTCGCCGACGTTATAT
CCAAAAAACCCATAGATGAGTTAAATAAGGATGAAAAGAAAGAAAGAACCCTGTCGATGTTACTTCTGAA
AATAAAAAATGGCAATACAGCGAGTAGGAGGACTTCTATGCGGATTTTAACCGATAAAGCTGTTACATTT
GGTCCAGAAATGATATTTAACCGCTTATTGCCCATATTACTAGACAGAAGTTTGGAAGACCAGGAAAGAC
ATCTAATGATCAAGACCATAGATCGCGTCCTTTACCAGCTAGGAGATTTAACAAAACCTTACGTTCACAA
AATACTTGTAGTAGCTGCCCCATTGCTAATAGATGAAGATCCAATGGTTCGTTCAACAGGCCAGGAGATA
ATCACCAATCTGTCTACAGTCGCTGGCCTAAAAACCATTCTAACAGTAATGAGACCTGATATTGAGAATG
AGGATGAGTATGTTAGAAATGTAACTTCAAGAGCGGCGGCTGTGGTGGCAAAAGCCCTTGGTGTTAATCA
ATTGCTTCCTTTCATCAATGCAGCATGCCACTCACGGAAGTCTTGGAAAGCAAGGCATACTGGCATAAAA
ATTGTGCAGCAAATAGGTATACTTTTGGGAATAGGTGTCTTGAATCATCTTACTGGGCTGATGAGTTGTA
TCAAAGACTGCCTAATGGATGATCACGTTCCGGTGCGAATTGTTACAGCACATACTTTATCAACACTAGC
AGAAAATTCTTATCCATATGGTATCGAAGTTTTCAACGTTGTACTGGAGCCATTATGGAAGGGTATAAGA
AGTCATCGTGGTAAAGTGCTATCTTCTTTTTTAAAAGCTGTTGGATCTATGATCCCATTGATGGACCCAG
AGTATGCCGGTTATTATACCACAGAAGCAATGAGAATAATTAGACGTGAATTCGACTCTCCCGATGATGA
AATGAAAAAGACCATTCTTTTAGTATTACAAAAATGTAGCGCTGTAGAATCCATAACGCCAAAATTTCTG
AGAGAAGAAATCGCGCCAGAATTCTTTCAAAAATTTTGGGTCAGACGAGTGGCATTGGATAGACCATTAA
ACAAAGTTGTTACATATACTACTGTTACATTAGCAAAGAAATTAGGTTGTTCTTATACCATTGATAAATT
ATTAACACCATTGAGAGATGAAGCTGAGCCGTTCAGAACAATGGCTGTCCATGCTGTTACTAGAACAGTA
AACTTATTAGGGACAGCAGATTTAGATGAGAGATTAGAAACGAGGCTTATTGATGCGCTCTTGATAGCAT
TTCAAGAACAAACAAATAGTGATTCTATAATCTTTAAAGGGTTTGGGGCAGTGACGGTGTCACTTGACAT
CCGTATGAAACCGTTTTTAGCACCCATTGTGAGTACGATTTTAAATCATTTAAAGCATAAAACTCCCTTG
GTTCGTCAACATGCAGCAGATCTATGTGCCATACTAATACCAGTCATCAAGAACTGTCACGAATTCGAAA
TGTTGAATAAATTGAACATTATATTGTATGAATCCTTAGGCGAAGTATATCCAGAGGTATTAGGTTCTAT
AATCAACGCTATGTACTGTATTACTAGCGTAATGGATTTGGATAAACTACAACCTCCTATTAATCAAATT
TTACCAACCTTAACTCCAATTTTAAGAAACAAGCATAGAAAAGTCGAAGTAAACACTATCAAATTTGTTG
GACTTATTGGTAAATTAGCACCTACCTATGCACCTCCTAAAGAATGGATGAGAATATGTTTTGAACTATT
AGAACTTTTGAAAAGTACAAATAAAGAAATAAGAAGATCAGCAAATGCCACGTTTGGATTCATTGCTGAA
GCAATTGGACCTCACGATGTTCTTGTTGCGTTATTGAACAATTTAAAGGTTCAAGAACGTCAGTTACGTG
TATGCACGGCTGTTGCTATCGGTATCGTTGCTAAAGTGTGTGGTCCTTACAACGTGCTGCCAGTAATCAT
GAATGAATACACAACACCAGAGACTAATGTTCAAAACGGTGTTCTCGCTGCCATGTCATTCATGTTTGAG
TACATTGGTAACATGTCTAAGGATTACATATACTTCATAACACCATTATTAGAAGATGCACTCACCGATA
GGGATTTAGTTCATCGTCAGACAGCGTCGAACGTAATAACCCACTTAGCTTTAAACTGTTCAGGTACAGG
TCACGAAGATGCCTTCATTCATTTAATGAATCTTCTAATACCCAATATTTTTGAAACTTCACCACATGCT
ATTATGCGTATTTTAGAAGGTTTGGAGGCACTGAGTCAAGCTCTTGGCCCTGGACTATTCATGAACTACA
TATGGGCAGGATTGTTCCATCCAGCGAAGAATGTAAGGAAAGCATTTTGGAGGGTGTATAATAACATGTA
CGTAATGTACCAGGACGCCATGGTACCTTTTTACCCCGTTACACCAGACAACAATGAAGAATATATAGAA
GAACTGGATTTAGTTCTGTGAATATATATAGAGCATATAAATAACCACAACTTGTAAGAATATTTTACTT
GACACACCTATATCATCACGTCACGATGCCTTCATAGATTATGATGAAATATAAACAGAACCTGCTATTG
GAAAAAAAAAGGGCAGGAAAAAATTTTGTGAAAGTGAGTAAAAGAAAGATGAAGAGCGAGACATGGATAA
TAAGAAATAGATGTCACTAATGGACAATTGGAAGACTGATATGGAAAGTTACGATGAAGGAGGAGCTCCA
GCTTTTGTTCCCTTTAGTGAGGGTTAATTGCGCGCTTGGCGTAATCATGGTCATAGCTGTTTCCTGTGTG
AAATTGTTATCCGCTCACAATTCCACACAACATACGAGCCGGAAGCATAAAGTGTAAAGCCTGGGGTGCC
TAATGAGTGAGCTAACTCACATTAATTGCGTTGCGCTCACTGCCCGCTTTCCAGTCGGGAAACCTGTCGT
GCCAGCTGCATTAATGAATCGGCCAACGCGCGGGGAGAGGCGGTTTGCGTATTGGGCGCTCTTCCGCTTC
CTCGCTCACTGACTCGCTGCGCTCGGTCGTTCGGCTGCGGCGAGCGGTATCAGCTCACTCAAAGGCGGTA
ATACGGTTATCCACAGAATCAGGGGATAACGCAGGAAAGAACATGTGAGCAAAAGGCCAGCAAAAGGCCA
GGAACCGTAAAAAGGCCGCGTTGCTGGCGTTTTTCCATAGGCTCCGCCCCCCTGACGAGCATCACAAAAA
TCGACGCTCAAGTCAGAGGTGGCGAAACCCGACAGGACTATAAAGATACCAGGCGTTTCCCCCTGGAAGC
TCCCTCGTGCGCTCTCCTGTTCCGACCCTGCCGCTTACCGGATACCTGTCCGCCTTTCTCCCTTCGGGAA
GCGTGGCGCTTTCTCATAGCTCACGCTGTAGGTATCTCAGTTCGGTGTAGGTCGTTCGCTCCAAGCTGGG
CTGTGTGCACGAACCCCCCGTTCAGCCCGACCGCTGCGCCTTATCCGGTAACTATCGTCTTGAGTCCAAC
CCGGTAAGACACGACTTATCGCCACTGGCAGCAGCCACTGGTAACAGGATTAGCAGAGCGAGGTATGTAG
GCGGTGCTACAGAGTTCTTGAAGTGGTGGCCTAACTACGGCTACACTAGAAGAACAGTATTTGGTATCTG
CGCTCTGCTGAAGCCAGTTACCTTCGGAAAAAGAGTTGGTAGCTCTTGATCCGGCAAACAAACCACCGCT
GGTAGCGGTGGTTTTTTTGTTTGCAAGCAGCAGATTACGCGCAGAAAAAAAGGATCTCAAGAAGATCCTT
TGATCTTTTCTACGGGGTCTGACGCTCAGTGGAACGAAAACTCACGTTAAGGGATTTTGGTCATGAGATT
ATCAAAAAGGATCTTCACCTAGATCCTTTTAAATTAAAAATGAAGTTTTAAATCAATCTAAAGTATATAT
GAGTAAACTTGGTCTGACAGTTACCAATGCTTAATCAGTGAGGCACCTATCTCAGCGATCTGTCTATTTC
GTTCATCCATAGTTGCCTGACTCCCCGTCGTGTAGATAACTACGATACGGGAGGGCTTACCATCTGGCCC
CAGTGCTGCAATGATACCGCGAGACCCACGCTCACCGGCTCCAGATTTATCAGCAATAAACCAGCCAGCC
GGAAGGGCCGAGCGCAGAAGTGGTCCTGCAACTTTATCCGCCTCCATCCAGTCTATTAATTGTTGCCGGG
AAGCTAGAGTAAGTAGTTCGCCAGTTAATAGTTTGCGCAACGTTGTTGCCATTGCTACAGGCATCGTGGT
GTCACGCTCGTCGTTTGGTATGGCTTCATTCAGCTCCGGTTCCCAACGATCAAGGCGAGTTACATGATCC
CCCATGTTGTGCAAAAAAGCGGTTAGCTCCTTCGGTCCTCCGATCGTTGTCAGAAGTAAGTTGGCCGCAG
TGTTATCACTCATGGTTATGGCAGCACTGCATAATTCTCTTACTGTCATGCCATCCGTAAGATGCTTTTC
TGTGACTGGTGAGTACTCAACCAAGTCATTCTGAGAATAGTGTATGCGGCGACCGAGTTGCTCTTGCCCG
GCGTCAATACGGGATAATACCGCGCCACATAGCAGAACTTTAAAAGTGCTCATCATTGGAAAACGTTCTT
CGGGGCGAAAACTCTCAAGGATCTTACCGCTGTTGAGATCCAGTTCGATGTAACCCACTCGTGCACCCAA
CTGATCTTCAGCATCTTTTACTTTCACCAGCGTTTCTGGGTGAGCAAAAACAGGAAGGCAAAATGCCGCA
AAAAAGGGAATAAGGGCGACACGGAAATGTTGAATACTCATACTCTTCCTTTTTCAATATTATTGAAGCA
TTTATCAGGGTTATTGTCTCATGAGCGGATACATATTTGAATGTATTTAGAAAAATAAACAAATAGGGGT
TCCGCGCACATTTCCCCGAAAAGTGCCACCTGGGTCCTTTTCATCACGTGCTATAAAAATAATTATAATT
TAAATTTTTTAATATAAATATATAAATTAAAAATAGAAAGTAAAAAAAGAAATTAAAGAAAAAATAGTTT
TTGTTTTCCGAAGATGTAAAAGACTCTAGGGGGATCGCCAACAAATACTACCTTTTATCTTGCTCTTCCT
GCTCTCAGGTATTAATGCCGAATTGTTTCATCTTGTCTGTGTAGAAGACCACACACGAAAATCCTGTGAT
TTTACATTTTACTTATCGTTAATCGAATGTATATCTATTTAATCTGCTTTTCTTGTCTAATAAATATATA
TGTAAAGTACGCTTTTTGTTGAAATTTTTTAAACCTTTGTTTATTTTTTTTTCTTCATTCCGTAACTCTT
CTACCTTCTTTATTTACTTTCTAAAATCCAAATACAAAACATAAAAATAAATAAACACAGAGTAAATTCC
CAAATTATTCCATCATTAAAAGATACGAGGCGCGTGTAAGTTACAGGCAAGCGATCCGTCTAAGAAACCA
TTATTATCATGACATTAACCTATAAAAATAGGCGTATCACGAGGCCCTTTCGTCTCGCGCGTTTCGGTGA
TGACGGTGAAAACCTCTGACACATGCAGCTCCCGGAGACGGTCACAGCTTGTCTGTAAGCGGATGCCGGG
AGCAGACAAGCCCGTCAGGGCGCGTCAGCGGGTGTTGGCGGGTGTCGGGGCTGGCTTAACTATGCGGCAT
CAGAGCAGATTGTACTGAGAGTGCACCATAGATCACGACATTACTATATATATAATATAGGAAGCATTTA
ATAGAACAGCATCGTAATATATGTGTACTTTGCAGTTATGACGCCAGATGGCAGTAGTGGAAGATATTCT
TTATTGAAAAATAGCTTGTCACCTTACGTACAATCTTGATCCGGAGCTTTTCTTTTTTTGCCGATTAAGA
ATTAATTCGGTCGAAAAAAGAAAAGGAGAGGGCCAAGAGGGAGGGCATTGGTGACTATTGAGCACGTGAG
TATACGTGATTAAGCACACAAAGGCAGCTTGGAGTATGTCTGTTATTAATTTCACAGGTAGTTCTGGTCC
ATTGGTGAAAGTTTGCGGCTTGCAGAGCACAGAGGCCGCAGAATGTGCTCTAGATTCCGATGCTGACTTG
CTGGGTATTATATGTGTGCCCAATAGAAAGAGAACAATTGACCCGGTTATTGCAAGGAAAATTTCAAGTC
TTGTAAAAGCATATAAAAATAGTTCAGGCACTCCGAAATACTTGGTTGGCGTGTTTCGTAATCAACCTAA
GGAGGATGTTTTGGCTCTGGTCAATGATTACGGCATTGATATCGTCCAACTGCATGGAGATGAGTCGTGG
CAAGAATACCAAGAGTTCCTCGGTTTGCCAGTTATTAAAAGACTCGTATTTCCAAAAGACTGCAACATAC
TACTCAGTGCAGCTTCACAGAAACCTCATTCGTTTATTCCCTTGTTTGATTCAGAAGCAGGTGGGACAGG
TGAACTTTTGGATTGGAACTCGATTTCTGACTGGGTTGGAAGGCAAGAGAGCCCCGAAAGCTTACATTTT
ATGTTAGCTGGTGGACTGACGCCAGAAAATGTTGGTGATGCGCTTAGATTAAATGGCGTTATTGGTGTTG
ATGTAAGCGGAGGTGTGGAGACAAATGGTGTAAAAGACTCTAACAAAATAGCAAATTTCGTCAAAAATGC
TAAGAAATAGGTTATTACTGAGTAGTATTTATTTAAGTATTGTTTGTGCACTTGCCGATCTATGCGGTGT
GAAATACCGCACAGATGCGTAAGGAGAAAATACCGCATCAGGAAATTGTAAGCGTTAATATTTTGTTAAA
ATTCGCGTTAAATTTTTGTTAAATCAGCTCATTTTTTAACCAATAGGCCGAAATCGGCAAAATCCCTTAT
AAATCAAAAGAATAGACCGAGATAGGGT
[37 nt withheld, positions 7659-7695]
AAAGAACGTGGACTCCAACGTCAAAGG
[49 nt withheld, positions 7723-7771]
T
[91 nt withheld, positions 7773-7863]
G
[124 nt withheld, positions 7865-7988]
CCATTCGCCATTCAGGCTGCGCAACTGTTGGGAAGGGCGATCGGTGCGGGCCTCTTCGCTATTACGCCAG
CTGGCGAAAGGGGGATGTGCTGCAAGGCGATTAAGTTGGGTAACGCCAGGGTTTTCCCAGTCACGACGTT
Features (pLannotate 1.2.2; 19 found; start..end, strand, type, name):
     27..45      +  promoter       T7 promoter: promoter for bacteriophage T7 RNA polymerase
    326..3238    +  CDS            HSH155: SF3B1_YEAST - Experimental evidence at protein level: Swiss-Prot protein existence level 1. Contacts pre-mRNA on both sides of the branch site early in spliceosome assembly. From Saccharomyces cerevisiae (strain ATCC 204508 / S288c) (Baker's yeast).
   3441..3494    +  CDS            ABZ2 (fragment): PABC_YEAST - Experimental evidence at protein level: Swiss-Prot protein existence level 1. Converts 4-amino-4-deoxychorismate into 4-aminobenzoate (PABA) and pyruvate. From Saccharomyces cerevisiae (strain ATCC 204508 / S288c) (Baker's yeast).
   3511..3529    -  promoter       T3 promoter: promoter for bacteriophage T3 RNA polymerase
   3574..3590    -  protein_bind   lac operator: The lac repressor binds to the lac operator to inhibit transcription in E. coli. This inhibition can be relieved by adding lactose or isopropyl-β-D-thiogalactopyranoside (IPTG). lac repressor encoded by lacI
   3598..3628    -  promoter       lac promoter: promoter for the E. coli lac operon
   3643..3664    -  protein_bind   CAP binding site: CAP binding activates transcription in the presence of cAMP. E. coli catabolite activator protein
   3677..3769    -  CDS            lacI (fragment): lac repressor; lacI; The lac repressor binds to the lac operator to inhibit transcription in E. coli. This inhibition can be relieved by adding lactose or isopropyl-β-D-thiogalactopyranoside (IPTG).
   3952..4540    -  rep_origin     ori: high-copy-number ColE1/pMB1/pBR322/pUC origin of replication
   4711..5571    -  CDS            AmpR: β-lactamase; bla; confers resistance to ampicillin, carbenicillin, and related antibiotics
   5572..5676    -  promoter       AmpR promoter: bla
   5713..6216    +  misc_feature   CEN/ARS: S. cerevisiae CEN6 centromere fused to an autonomously replicating sequence
   6284..6319    +  CDS            rop (fragment): Rop protein, which maintains plasmids at low copy number; rop
   6421..6470    +  misc_feature   bom (fragment): basis of mobility region from pBR322
   6608..6755    +  promoter       TRP1 promoter: S. cerevisiae TRP1
   6756..7430    +  CDS            TRP1: phosphoribosylanthranilate isomerase, required for tryptophan biosynthesis; S. cerevisiae TRP1; yeast auxotrophic marker
   7481..7532    +  misc_feature   bom (fragment): basis of mobility region from pBR322
   7560..7988    -  rep_origin     f1 ori (sequence partly withheld): f1 bacteriophage origin of replication; arrow indicates direction of (+) strand synthesis
   7992..19      -  CDS            lacZα (fragment) (across the origin): LacZα fragment of β-galactosidase; lacZ fragment
