[The description below was written by a language model from this plasmid's Addgene catalogue record and pLannotate feature annotations shown in this document.]
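Description:
Hsh155 K818A is a yeast–E. coli shuttle plasmid built on the pRS414 backbone, a low-copy centromeric vector. In E. coli it replicates from a high-copy ColE1/pUC-type origin and is selected with ampicillin through the β-lactamase gene. In Saccharomyces cerevisiae it is maintained by a CEN6/ARS element, which supports stable, roughly single-copy inheritance, and is selected by tryptophan prototrophy through the TRP1 marker with its own promoter. The backbone also carries an f1 phage origin. Remnants of the lacZα/lac promoter cloning region and T7 and T3 promoters flank the insert.

The payload is a genomic fragment of about 3.3 kb containing the S. cerevisiae HSH155 open reading frame together with surrounding chromosomal sequence. The annotated coding region is preceded by roughly 280 bp of upstream sequence, and a short fragment of the neighbouring ABZ2 gene lies downstream. No heterologous yeast promoter is annotated, so expression presumably relies on the native flanking regulatory regions included in the insert. HSH155 encodes the yeast counterpart of SF3b1, a spliceosomal protein that contacts pre-mRNA on both sides of the branch site early in spliceosome assembly. This allele carries the K818A substitution.

The plasmid is intended for plasmid shuffling. It is introduced into an HSH155 deletion strain using the TRP1 marker so that the mutant copy becomes the source of Hsh155. This allows the effect of K818A on viability and splicing to be assessed. The associated publication examines Hsh155/SF3b1 interactions with the U2 snRNA/branch site duplex. The sequenced record is 8,128 nt, close to the catalogued total size of 8,124 bp.
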