Addgene plasmid #111951: Hsh155 K818A
Purpose: This is a shuffle plasmid containing the HSH155 gene and the surrounding genomic regions. It bears a TRP marker for shuffle into a HSH155 deletion strain. It has the K818A mutation
Depositing lab: Aaron Hoskins. Depositing organization: University of Wisconsin, Madison. Publication: Functional Analysis of Hsh155/SF3b1 Interactions with the U2 snRNA/Branch Site Duplex. Carrocci TJ, Paulson JC, Hoskins AA. RNA. 2018 May 11. pii: rna.065664.118. doi: 10.1261/rna.065664.118. PubMed 29752352.
Backbone
  Vector backbone: pRS414
  Backbone manufacturer: ATCC
  Backbone size w/o insert (bp): 4788
  Total vector size (bp): 8124
  Vector type: Bacterial Expression, Yeast Expression
  Selectable markers: TRP1
Growth in bacteria
  Bacterial resistance: Ampicillin, 100 μg/mL
  Growth temperature: 37°C
  Growth strain: DH5alpha
  Copy number: Unknown
Gene/Insert
  Gene/Insert name: Hsh155 K818A
  Species: S. cerevisiae (budding yeast)
  Insert size (bp): 3339
  Mutation: K818A
Terms and licenses: Academic/Nonprofit Terms; Industry Terms: Not Available to Industry
How to cite: Hsh155 K818A was a gift from Aaron Hoskins (Addgene plasmid # 111951 ; http://n2t.net/addgene:111951 ; RRID:Addgene_111951)
